Addgene plasmid #51628: pREDTKI
Purpose: E coli Genetic Modification
Depositing lab: Sheng Yang. Depositing organization: CAS Center for Excellence in Molecular Plant Sciences ("CEMPS"). Publication: High-Efficiency Scarless Genetic Modification in Escherichia coli by Using Lambda Red Recombination and I-SceI Cleavage. Yang J, Sun B, Huang H, Jiang Y, Diao L, Chen B, Xu C, Wang X, Liu J, Jiang W, Yang S. Appl Environ Microbiol. 2014 Jul 1;80(13):3826-3834. Epub 2014 Apr 18. 10.1128/AEM.00313-14 PubMed 24747889.
Backbone
  Vector backbone: pKD46
  Backbone size w/o insert (bp): 6300
  Modifications to backbone: replace amp to kan
  Vector type: Bacterial Expression ; Red recombinase and I-SceI endonuclease
Growth in bacteria
  Bacterial resistance: Kanamycin, 25 μg/mL
  Growth temperature: 30°C
  Growth strain: DH5alpha
  Growth instructions: Culture the plate in 30 C or 28 C for 24h or up to 48h to see if any colonies appear. LB +1% glucose plate, or SOC plate improve growth.
  Copy number: Low Copy
Gene/Insert
  Gene/Insert name: I-SceI (alt name: mitochondrial intron of Saccharomyces cerevisiae)
  Species: S. cerevisiae (budding yeast)
  Insert size (bp): 3000
  Entrez Gene: SCEI (a.k.a. Q0160)
  Promoter: trc
  Cloning method: Restriction Enzyme; 5′ cloning site NcoI (not destroyed); 3′ cloning site NcoI (not destroyed)
  Sequencing primers: 5′ none
Resource information
  A portion of this plasmid was derived from a plasmid made by: pUC19RP12 Nucl. Acids Res. (1999) 27 (22): 4409-4415. György Pósfai, Institute of Biochemistry, Biological Research Center, H-6701 Szeged, Hungary
Terms and licenses: Academic/Nonprofit Terms; Industry Terms: Not Available to Industry
How to cite: pREDTKI was a gift from Sheng Yang (Addgene plasmid # 51628 ; http://n2t.net/addgene:51628 ; RRID:Addgene_51628)
