[The description below was written by a language model from this plasmid's Addgene catalogue record and pLannotate feature annotations shown in this document.]
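Description:
pREDTKI is a low-copy bacterial helper plasmid for scarless genome engineering in Escherichia coli. It is derived from pKD46, with the original ampicillin marker replaced by a kanamycin resistance gene (aph(3')-Ia). It replicates from the pSC101 origin together with the temperature-sensitive Rep101 (A56V) replication protein. The plasmid is therefore maintained at permissive low temperature and can in principle be cured from the host by shifting to a higher temperature once editing is finished. The sequenced record is about 8.5 kb.

The plasmid carries two independently inducible functions. The first, inherited from pKD46, is the lambda Red operon: Gam inhibits the host RecBCD nuclease, Beta is a single-strand annealing recombinase, and Exo is a 5'-to-3' exonuclease. These genes sit under the araBAD promoter, with the divergently transcribed araC regulator upstream and the lambda tL3 terminator downstream, so arabinose switches on recombination of linear DNA with the chromosome. The second is the inserted cassette, which encodes the Saccharomyces cerevisiae mitochondrial homing endonuclease I-SceI. It is driven by a trc promoter with a lac operator and repressed by lacI expressed from the lacIq promoter on the same plasmid, which makes I-SceI expression IPTG-inducible. The catalogued insert size of about 3 kb is consistent with the I-SceI gene plus this lacI regulatory module.

According to the associated publication title, the plasmid combines Red recombination with I-SceI cleavage. In such schemes, Red typically first integrates a selectable cassette bearing an I-SceI recognition site. Induced I-SceI then cuts the chromosome at that site, and repair through flanking homology removes the marker to leave an unmarked modification.
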