Features (pLannotate 1.2.2; 16 found; start..end, strand, type, name):
      4..879     -  CDS            araC: ARAC_ECOLI - Experimental evidence at protein level: Swiss-Prot protein existence level 1. Transcription factor that regulates the expression of several genes involved in the transport and metabolism of L-arabinose (PubMed:4362626, PubMed:328165, PubMed:6251457, PubMed:2962192, PubMed:6319708, PubMed:2231717, PubMed:1447222). Functions both as a positive and a negative regulator (PubMed:328165, PubMed:6251457). In the presence of arabinose, activates the expression of the araBAD, araE, araFGH and araJ promoters (PubMed:4362626, PubMed:328165, PubMed:6251457, PubMed:2962192, PubMed:6319708, Pub
    906..1190    +  promoter       araBAD promoter: araBAD; promoter of the L-arabinose operon of E. coli; the araC regulatory gene is transcribed in the opposite direction (Guzman et al., 1995)
   1234..1650    +  CDS            Gam: inhibitor of the host RecBCD nuclease in the λ Red system; gam; protects the double-stranded DNA substrate for recombination
   1656..2441    +  CDS            Beta: single-stranded DNA binding recombinase in the λ Red system; bet; mediates pairing of a single-stranded DNA with a complementary target
   2438..3118    +  CDS            Exo: 5' to 3' double-stranded DNA exonuclease in the λ Red system; exo; creates 3' single-stranded DNA tails
   3119..3363    +  terminator     λ tL3 terminator: transcription terminator tL3 from phage λ
   3391..4083    -  CDS            SCEI: SCE1_YEAST - Also known as OMEGA, SECY. Experimental evidence at protein level: Swiss-Prot protein existence level 1. Mitochondrial DNA endonuclease involved in intron homing. It introduces a specific double-strand break in the DNA of the 21S rRNA gene and thus mediates the insertion of an intron, containing its own coding sequence (group I intron), into an intronless gene. Specifically recognizes and cleaves the sequence 5'-TAGGGATAACAGGGTAAT-3'. From Saccharomyces cerevisiae (strain ATCC 204508 / S288c) (Baker's yeast).
   4110..4126    -  protein_bind   lac operator: The lac repressor binds to the lac operator to inhibit transcription in E. coli. This inhibition can be relieved by adding lactose or isopropyl-β-D-thiogalactopyranoside (IPTG). lac repressor encoded by lacI
   4138..4163    -  promoter       trc promoter (fragment): strong E. coli promoter; hybrid between the trp and lac UV5 promoters
   4239..4340    +  CDS            yciV (fragment): RNAAM_ECOLI - Also known as trpH From Escherichia coli (strain K12).
   4336..4353    -  promoter       tet promoter (fragment): E. coli promoter for tetracycline efflux protein gene
   4395..5477    -  CDS            lacI: lac repressor; lacI; The lac repressor binds to the lac operator to inhibit transcription in E. coli. This inhibition can be relieved by adding lactose or isopropyl-β-D-thiogalactopyranoside (IPTG).
   5478..5555    -  promoter       lacIq promoter: lacI (mutant); In the lacIq allele, a single base change in the promoter boosts expression of the lacI gene about 10-fold.
   5688..6638    -  CDS            Rep101(Ts): temperature-sensitive version of the RepA protein needed for replication with the pSC101 origin (Armstrong et al., 1984); rep101 encoding an A56V mutation
   6686..6908    -  rep_origin     pSC101 ori: low-copy replication origin that requires the Rep101 protein
   7560..8375    -  CDS            KanR: aminoglycoside phosphotransferase; aph(3')-Ia; confers resistance to kanamycin in bacteria or G418 (Geneticin®) in eukaryotes
>Addgene plasmid #51628 | pREDTKI | addgene full sequence | sequence record 427343 | Addgene NGS Result
TTATGACAACTTGACGGCTACATCATTCACTTTTTCTTCACAACCGGCACGGAACTCGCTCGGGCTGGCC
CCGGTGCATTTTTTAAATACCCGCGAGAAGTAGAGTTGATCGTCAAAACCAACATTGCGACCGACGGTGG
CGATAGGCATCCGGGTGGTGCTCAAAAGCAGCTTCGCCTGGCTGATACGTTGGTCCTCGCGCCAGCTTAA
GACGCTAATCCCTAACTGCTGGCGGAAAAGATGTGACAGACGCGACGGCGACAAGCAAACATGCTGTGCG
ACGCTGGCGATATCAAAATTGCTGTCTGCCAGGTGATCGCTGATGTACTGACAAGCCTCGCGTACCCGAT
TATCCATCGGTGGATGGAGCGACTCGTTAATCGCTTCCATGCGCCGCAGTAACAATTGCTCAAGCAGATT
TATCGCCAGCAGCTCCGAATAGCGCCCTTCCCCTTGCCCGGCGTTAATGATTTGCCCAAACAGGTCGCTG
AAATGCGGCTGGTGCGCTTCATCCGGGCGAAAGAACCCCGTATTGGCAAATATTGACGGCCAGTTAAGCC
ATTCATGCCAGTAGGCGCGCGGACGAAAGTAAACCCACTGGTGATACCATTCGCGAGCCTCCGGATGACG
ACCGTAGTGATGAATCTCTCCTGGCGGGAACAGCAAAATATCACCCGGTCGGCAAACAAATTCTCGTCCC
TGATTTTTCACCACCCCCTGACCGCGAATGGTGAGATTGAGAATATAACCTTTCATTCCCAGCGGTCGGT
CGATAAAAAAATCGAGATAACCGTTGGCCTCAATCGGCGTTAAACCCGCCACCAGATGGGCATTAAACGA
GTATCCCGGCAGCAGGGGATCATTTTGCGCTTCAGCCATACTTTTCATACTCCCGCCATTCAGAGAAGAA
ACCAATTGTCCATATTGCATCAGACATTGCCGTCACTGCGTCTTTTACTGGCTCTTCTCGCTAACCAAAC
CGGTAACCCCGCTTATTAAAAGCATTCTGTAACAAAGCGGGACCAAAGCCATGACAAAAACGCGTAACAA
AAGTGTCTATAATCACGGCAGAAAAGTCCACATTGATTATTTGCACGGCGTCACACTTTGCTATGCCATA
GCATTTTTATCCATAAGATTAGCGGATCCTACCTGACGCTTTTTATCGCAACTCTCTACTGTTTCTCCAT
ACCCGTTTTTTTGGGAATTCGAGCTCTAAGGAGGTTATAAAAAATGGATATTAATACTGAAACTGAGATC
AAGCAAAAGCATTCACTAACCCCCTTTCCTGTTTTCCTAATCAGCCCGGCATTTCGCGGGCGATATTTTC
ACAGCTATTTCAGGAGTTCAGCCATGAACGCTTATTACATTCAGGATCGTCTTGAGGCTCAGAGCTGGGC
GCGTCACTACCAGCAGCTCGCCCGTGAAGAGAAAGAGGCAGAACTGGCAGACGACATGGAAAAAGGCCTG
CCCCAGCACCTGTTTGAATCGCTATGCATCGATCATTTGCAACGCCACGGGGCCAGCAAAAAATCCATTA
CCCGTGCGTTTGATGACGATGTTGAGTTTCAGGAGCGCATGGCAGAACACATCCGGTACATGGTTGAAAC
CATTGCTCACCACCAGGTTGATATTGATTCAGAGGTATAAAACGAATGAGTACTGCACTCGCAACGCTGG
CTGGGAAGCTGGCTGAACGTGTCGGCATGGATTCTGTCGACCCACAGGAACTGATCACCACTCTTCGCCA
GACGGCATTTAAAGGTGATGCCAGCGATGCGCAGTTCATCGCATTACTGATCGTTGCCAACCAGTACGGC
CTTAATCCGTGGACGAAAGAAATTTACGCCTTTCCTGATAAGCAGAATGGCATCGTTCCGGTGGTGGGCG
TTGATGGCTGGTCCCGCATCATCAATGAAAACCAGCAGTTTGATGGCATGGACTTTGAGCAGGACAATGA
ATCCTGTACATGCCGGATTTACCGCAAGGACCGTAATCATCCGATCTGCGTTACCGAATGGATGGATGAA
TGCCGCCGCGAACCATTCAAAACTCGCGAAGGCAGAGAAATCACGGGGCCGTGGCAGTCGCATCCCAAAC
GGATGTTACGTCATAAAGCCATGATTCAGTGTGCCCGTCTGGCCTTCGGATTTGCTGGTATCTATGACAA
GGATGAAGCCGAGCGCATTGTCGAAAATACTGCATACACTGCAGAACGTCAGCCGGAACGCGACATCACT
CCGGTTAACGATGAAACCATGCAGGAGATTAACACTCTGCTGATCGCCCTGGATAAAACATGGGATGACG
ACTTATTGCCGCTCTGTTCCCAGATATTTCGCCGCGACATTCGTGCATCGTCAGAACTGACACAGGCCGA
AGCAGTAAAAGCTCTTGGATTCCTGAAACAGAAAGCCGCAGAGCAGAAGGTGGCAGCATGACACCGGACA
TTATCCTGCAGCGTACCGGGATCGATGTGAGAGCTGTCGAACAGGGGGATGATGCGTGGCACAAATTACG
GCTCGGCGTCATCACCGCTTCAGAAGTTCACAACGTGATAGCAAAACCCCGCTCCGGAAAGAAGTGGCCT
GACATGAAAATGTCCTACTTCCACACCCTGCTTGCTGAGGTTTGCACCGGTGTGGCTCCGGAAGTTAACG
CTAAAGCACTGGCCTGGGGAAAACAGTACGAGAACGACGCCAGAACCCTGTTTGAATTCACTTCCGGCGT
GAATGTTACTGAATCCCCGATCATCTATCGCGACGAAAGTATGCGTACCGCCTGCTCTCCCGATGGTTTA
TGCAGTGACGGCAACGGCCTTGAACTGAAATGCCCGTTTACCTCCCGGGATTTCATGAAGTTCCGGCTCG
GTGGTTTCGAGGCCATAAAGTCAGCTTACATGGCCCAGGTGCAGTACAGCATGTGGGTGACGCGAAAAAA
TGCCTGGTACTTTGCCAACTATGACCCGCGTATGAAGCGTGAAGGCCTGCATTATGTCGTGATTGAGCGG
GATGAAAAGTACATGGCGAGTTTTGACGAGATCGTGCCGGAGTTCATCGAAAAAATGGACGAGGCACTGG
CTGAAATTGGTTTTGTATTTGGGGAGCAATGGCGATGACGCATCCTCACGATAATATCCGGGTAGGCGCA
ATCACTTTCGTCTACTCCGTTACAAAGCGAGGCTGGGTATTTCCCGGCCTTTCTGTTATCCGAAATCCAC
TGAAAGCACAGCGGCTGGCTGAGGAGATAAATAATAAACGAGGGGCTGTATGCACAAAGCATCTTCTGTT
GAGTTAAGAACGAGTATCGAGATGGCACATAGCCTTGCTCAAATTGGAATCAGGTTTGTGCCAATACCAG
TAGAAACAGACGAAGAATCCATGGTTATTATTTCAGGAAAGTTTCGGAGGAGATAGTGTTCGGCAGTTTG
TACATCATCTGCGGGATCAGGTACGGTTTGATCAGGTTGTAGAAGATCAGGTAAGACATAGAATCGATGT
AGATGATCGGTTTGTTTTTGTTGATTTTTACGTAACAGTTCAGTTGGAATTTGTTACGCAGACCCTTAAC
CAGGTATTCTACTTCTTCGAAAGTGAAAGACTGGGTGTTCAGTACGATCGATTTGTTGGTAGAGTTTTTG
TTGTAATCCCATTTACCACCATCATCCATGAACCAGTATGCCAGAGACATCGGGGTCAGGTAGTTTTCAA
CCAGGTTGTTCGGGATGGTTTTTTTGTTGTTAACGATGAACAGGTTAGCCAGTTTGTTGAAAGCTTGGTG
TTTGAAAGTCTGGGCGCCCCAGGTGATTACCAGGTTACCCAGGTGGTTAACACGTTCTTTTTTGTGCGGC
GGGGACAGTACCCACTGATCGTACAGCAGACATACGTGGTCCATGTATGCTTTGTTTTTCCACTCGAACT
GCATACAGTAGGTTTTACCTTCATCACGAGAACGGATGTAAGCATCACCCAGGATCAGACCGATACCTGC
TTCGAACTGTTCGATGTTCAGTTCGATCAGCTGGGATTTGTATTCTTTCAGCAGTTTAGAGTTCGGACCC
AGGTTCATTACCTGGTTTTTTTGATGCATATGCTGTTTCCTGTGTGAAATTGTTATCCGCTCACAATTCC
ACACAACATACGAGCCGGATGATTAATTGTCAACAGCTCATTTCAGAATATTTGCCAGAACCGTTATGAT
GTCGGCGCAAAAAACATTATCCAGAACGGGAGTGCGCCTTGAGCGACACGAATTATGCAGTGATTTACGA
CCTGCACAGCCATACCACAGCTTCCGATGGCTGCCTGACGCCAGAAGCATTGGTGCACCGTGCAGTCGAT
GATAAGCTGTCAAACCAGATCAATTCGCGCTAACTTACATTAATTGCGTTGCGCTCACTGCCCGCTTTCC
AGTCGGGAAACCTGTCGTGCCAGCTGCATTAATGAATCGGCCAACGCGCGGGGAGAGGCGGTTTGCGTAT
TGGGCGCCAGGGTGGTTTTTCTTTTCACCAGTGAGACGGGCAACAGCTGATTGCCCTTCACCGCCTGGCC
CTGAGAGAGTTGCAGCAAGCGGTCCACGCTGGTTTGCCCCAGCAGGCGAAAATCCTGTTTGATGGTGGTT
AACGGCGGGATATAACATGAGCTGTCTTCGGTATCGTCGTATCCCACTACCGAGATATCCGCACCAACGC
GCAGCCCGGACTCGGTAATGGCGCGCATTGCGCCCAGCGCCATCTGATCGTTGGCAACCAGCATCGCAGT
GGGAACGATGCCCTCATTCAGCATTTGCATGGTTTGTTGAAAACCGGACATGGCACTCCAGTCGCCTTCC
CGTTCCGCTATCGGCTGAATTTGATTGCGAGTGAGATATTTATGCCAGCCAGCCAGACGCAGACGCGCCG
AGACAGAACTTAATGGGCCCGCTAACAGCGCGATTTGCTGGTGACCCAATGCGACCAGATGCTCCACGCC
CAGTCGCGTACCGTCTTCATGGGAGAAAATAATACTGTTGATGGGTGTCTGGTCAGAGACATCAAGAAAT
AACGCCGGAACATTAGTGCAGGCAGCTTCCACAGCAATGGCATCCTGGTCATCCAGCGGATAGTTAATGA
TCAGCCCACTGACGCGTTGCGCGAGAAGATTGTGCACCGCCGCTTTACAGGCTTCGACGCCGCTTCGTTC
TACCATCGACACCACCACGCTGGCACCCAGTTGATCGGCGCGAGATTTAATCGCCGCGACAATTTGCGAC
GGCGCGTGCAGGGCCAGACTGGAGGTGGCAACGCCAATCAGCAACGACTGTTTGCCCGCCAGTTGTTGTG
CCACGCGGTTGGGAATGTAATTCAGCTCCGCCATCGCCGCTTCCACTTTTTCCCGCGTTTTCGCAGAAAC
GTGGCTGGCCTGGTTCACCACGCGGGAAACGGTCTGATAAGAGACACCGGCATACTCTGCGACATCGTAT
AACGTTACTGGTTTCACATTCACCACCCTGAATTGACTCTCTTCCGGGCGCTATCATGCCATACCGCGAA
AGGTTTTGCACCATTCGATGGTGTCAACGTAAATGCATGCCGCTCGCCTTCCATGGGTATGGACAGTTTT
CCCTTTGATATGTAACGGTGAACAGTTGTTCTACTTTTGTTTGTTAGTCTTGATGCTTCACTGATAGATA
CAAGAGCCATAAGAACCTCAGATCCTTCCGTATTTAGCCAGTATGTTCTCTAGTGTGGTTCGTTGTTTTT
GCGTGAGCCATGAGAACGAACCATTGAGATCATACTTACTTTGCATGTCACTCAAAAATTTTGCCTCAAA
ACTGGTGAGCTGAATTTTTGCAGTTAAAGCATCGTGTAGTGTTTTTCTTAGTCCGTTATGTAGGTAGGAA
TCTGATGTAATGGTTGTTGGTATTTTGTCACCATTCATTTTTATCTGGTTGTTCTCAAGTTCGGTTACGA
GATCCATTTGTCTATCTAGTTCAACTTGGAAAATCAACGTATCAGTCGGGCGGCCTCGCTTATCAACCAC
CAATTTCATATTGCTGTAAGTGTTTAAATCTTTACTTATTGGTTTCAAAACCCATTGGTTAAGCCTTTTA
AACTCATGGTAGTTATTTTCAAGCATTAACATGAACTTAAATTCATCAAGGCTAATCTCTATATTTGCCT
TGTGAGTTTTCTTTTGTGTTAGTTCTTTTAATAACCACTCATAAATCCTCATAGAGTATTTGTTTTCAAA
AGACTTAACATGTTCCAGATTATATTTTATGAATTTTTTTAACTGGAAAAGATAAGGCAATATCTCTTCA
CTAAAAACTAATTCTAATTTTTCGCTTGAGAACTTGGCATAGTTTGTCCACTGGAAAATCTCAAAGCCTT
TAACCAAAGGATTCCTGATTTCCACAGTTCTCGTCATCAGCTCTCTGGTTGCTTTAGCTAATACACCATA
AGCATTTTCCCTACTGATGTTCATCATCTGAACGTATTGGTTATAAGTGAACGATACCGTCCGTTCTTTC
CTTGTAGGGTTTTCAATCGTGGGGTTGAGTAGTGCCACACAGCATAAAATTAGCTTGGTTTCATGCTCCG
TTAAGTCATAGCGACTAATCGCTAGTTCATTTGCTTTGAAAACAACTAATTCAGACATACATCTCAATTG
GTCTAGGTGATTTTAATCACTATACCAATTGAGATGGGCTAGTCAATGATAATTACTAGTCCTTTTCCTT
TGAGTTGTGGGTATCTGTAAATTCTGCTAGACCTTTGCTGGAAAACTTGTAAATTCTGCTAGACCCTCTG
TAAATTCCGCTAGACCTTTGTGTGTTTTTTTTGTTTATATTCAAGTGGTTATAATTTATAGAATAAAGAA
AGAATAAAAAAAGATAAAAAGAATAGATCCCAGCCCTGTGTATAACTCACTACTTTAGTCAGTTCCGCAG
TATTACAAAAGGATGTCGCAAACGCTGTTTGCTCCTCTACAAAACAGACCTTAAAACCCTAAAGGCTTAA
GTAGCACCCTCGCAAGCTCGGTTGCGGCCGCAATCGGGCAAATCGCTGAATATTCCTTTTGTCTCCGACC
ATCAGGCACCTGAGTCGCTGTCTTTTTCGTGACATTCAGTTCGCTGCGCTCACGGCTCTGGCAGTGAATG
GGGGTAAATGGCACTACAGGCGCCTTTTATGGATTCATGCAAGGAAACTACCCATAATACAAGAAAAGCC
CGTCACGGGCTTCTCAGGGCGTTTTATGGCGGGTCTGCTATGTGGTGCTATCTGACTTTTTGCTGTTCAG
CAGTTCCTGCCCTCTGATTTTCCAGTCTGACCACTTCGGATTATCCCGTGACAGGTCATTCAGACTGGCT
AATGCACCCAGTAAGGCAGCGGTATCATCAACGGGGTCTGACGCTCAGTGGAACGAAAACTCACGTTAAG
GGATTTTGGTCATGAGATTATCAAAAAGGATCTTCACCTAGATCCTTTTAAATTAAAAATGAAGTTTTAA
ATCAATCTAAAGTATATATGAGTAAACTTGGTCTGACAGTTACGTTTCCAACCAATTAACCAATTCTGAT
TAGAAAAACTCATCGAGCATCAAATGAAACTGCAATTTATTCATATCAGGATTATCAATACCATATTTTT
GAAAAAGCCGTTTCTGTAATGAAGGAGAAAACTCACCGAGGCAGTTCCATAGGATGGCAAGATCCTGGTA
TCGGTCTGCGATTCCGACTCGTCCAACATCAATACAACCTATTAATTTCCCCTCGTCAAAAATAAGGTTA
TCAAGTGAGAAATCACCATGAGTGACGACTGAATCCGGTGAGAATGGCAAAAGCTTATGCATTTCTTTCC
AGACTTGTTCAACAGGCCAGCCATTACGCTCGTCATCAAAATCACTCGCATCAACCAAACCGTTATTCAT
TCGTGATTGCGCCTGAGCGAGACGAAATACGCGATCGCTGTTAAAAGGACAATTACAAACAGGAATCGAA
TGCAACCGGCGCAGGAACACTGCCAGCGCATCAACAATATTTTCACCTGAATCAGGATATTCTTCTAATA
CCTGGAATGCTGTTTTCCCGGGGATCGCAGTGGTGAGTAACCATGCATCATCAGGAGTACGGATAAAATG
CTTGATGGTCGGAAGAGGCATAAATTCCGTCAGCCAGTTTAGTCTGACCATCTCATCTGTAACATCATTG
GCAACGCTACCTTTGCCATGTTTCAGAAACAACTCTGGCGCATCGGGCTTCCCATACAATCGATAGATTG
TCGCACCTGATTGCCCGACATTATCGCGAGCCCATTTATACCCATATAAATCAGCATCCATGTTGGAATT
TAATCGCGGCCTCGAGCAAGACGTTTCCCGTTGAATATGGCTCATAACACCCCTTGTATTACTGTTTATG
TAAGCAGACAGTTTTATTGTTCATGATGATATATTTTTATCTTGTGCAATGTAACATCAGAGATTTTGAG
ACACAACGTGGCTTTCCCCCCCCCCCTGCAGAAACATTTA
