>Addgene plasmid #51628 | pREDTKI | addgene partial sequence | sequence record 203135 | M13pUC-Rev 5'-AGCGGATAACAATTTCACACAGG-3'
AGGTAATGAACCTGGGTCCGAACTCTAAACTGCTGAAAGAATACAAATCCCAGCTGATCGAACTGAACAT
CGAACAGTTCGAAGCAGGTATCGGTCTGATCCTGGGTGATGCTTACATCCGTTCTCGTGATGAAGGTAAA
ACCTACTGTATGCAGTTCGAGTGGAAAAACAAAGCATACATGGACCACGTATGTCTGCTGTACGATCAGT
GGGTACTGTCCCCGCCGCACAAAAAAGAACGTGTTAACCACCTGGGTAACCTGGTAATCACCTGGGGCGC
CCAGACTTTCAAACACCAAGCTTTCAACAAACTGGCTAACCTGTTCATCGTTAACAACAAAAAAACCATC
CCGAACAACCTGGTTGAAAACTACCTGACCCCGATGTCTCTGGCATACTGGTTCATGGATGATGGTGGTA
AATGGGATTACAACAAAAACTCTACCAACAAATCGATCGTACTGAACACCCAGTCTTTCACTTTCGAAGA
AGTAGAATACCTGGTTAAGGGTCTGCGTAACAAATTCCAACTGAACTGTTACGTAAAAATCAACAAAAAC
AAACCGATCATCTACATCGATTCTATGTCTTACCTGATCTTCTACAACCTGATCAAACCGTACCTGATCC
CGCAGATGATGTACAAACTGCCGAACACTATCTCCTCCGAAACTTTCCTGAAATAATAACCATGGATTCT
TCGTCTGTTTCTACTGGTATTGGCACAAACCTGATTCCAATTTGAGCAAGGCTATGTGCCATCTCGATAC
TCGTTCTTAACTCAAC
